>Addgene plasmid #220473 | pTrcHis_VectorA_short_speG_genomic | addgene full sequence | sequence record 437211 | Addgene NGS Result
ATTGCAGCACTGGGGCCAGATGGTAAGCCCTCCCGTATCGTAGTTATCTACACGACGGGGAGTCAGGCAA
CTATGGATGAACGAAATAGACAGATCGCTGAGATAGGTGCCTCACTGATTAAGCATTGGTAACTGTCAGA
CCAAGTTTACTCATATATACTTTAGATTGATTTAAAACTTCATTTTTAATTTAAAAGGATCTAGGTGAAG
ATCCTTTTTGATAATCTCATGACCAAAATCCCTTAACGTGAGTTTTCGTTCCACTGAGCGTCAGACCCCG
TAGAAAAGATCAAAGGATCTTCTTGAGATCCTTTTTTTCTGCGCGTAATCTGCTGCTTGCAAACAAAAAA
ACCACCGCTACCAGCGGTGGTTTGTTTGCCGGATCAAGAGCTACCAACTCTTTTTCCGAAGGTAACTGGC
TTCAGCAGAGCGCAGATACCAAATACTGTCCTTCTAGTGTAGCCGTAGTTAGGCCACCACTTCAAGAACT
CTGTAGCACCGCCTACATACCTCGCTCTGCTAATCCTGTTACCAGTGGCTGCTGCCAGTGGCGATAAGTC
GTGTCTTACCGGGTTGGACTCAAGACGATAGTTACCGGATAAGGCGCAGCGGTCGGGCTGAACGGGGGGT
TCGTGCACACAGCCCAGCTTGGAGCGAACGACCTACACCGAACTGAGATACCTACAGCGTGAGCTATGAG
AAAGCGCCACGCTTCCCGAAGGGAGAAAGGCGGACAGGTATCCGGTAAGCGGCAGGGTCGGAACAGGAGA
GCGCACGAGGGAGCTTCCAGGGGGAAACGCCTGGTATCTTTATAGTCCTGTCGGGTTTCGCCACCTCTGA
CTTGAGCGTCGATTTTTGTGATGCTCGTCAGGGGGGCGGAGCCTATGGAAAAACGCCAGCAACGCGGCCT
TTTTACGGTTCCTGGCCTTTTGCTGGCCTTTTGCTCACATGTTCTTTCCTGCGTTATCCCCTGATTCTGT
GGATAACCGTATTACCGCCTTTGAGTGAGCTGATACCGCTCGCCGCAGCCGAACGACCGAGCGCAGCGAG
TCAGTGAGCGAGGAAGCGGAAGAGCGCCTGATGCGGTATTTTCTCCAAAATAGTAACGTTGTTTTAATCA
TCTTTGTCTCTTATTGACATCATGTATAGTTATAGGGCGACATAATATCATCAATATAAACACCCTCCTG
GTACGTTTTGCGTCCGCAGTGGATGGTGTAGAATCACCTTTAATCATTCATACAGGGAATGAATTATGAA
AATCACTCTCAGCAAACGAATCGGCCTGCTCGCTATTCTGCTGCCTTGCGCACTGGCATTGAGCACAACT
GTTCATGCCGAAACTAACAAACTGGTGATTGAGTCTGGCGACAGTGCACAAAGCCGCCAGCACGCCGCTA
TGGAAAAAGAGCAATGGAATGACACGCGCAATCTGCGCCAGAAAGTGAATAAACGCACTGAAAAAGAGTG
GGATAAAGCCGACGCCGCTTTTGATAACCGCGATAAATGTGAGCAAAGCGCCAACATCAATGCCTACTGG
GAGCCCAATACTTTGCGCTGCCTGGACCGTCGAACTGGCCGCGTTATTACCCCCTAACCTGTTATTGATT
TAAGGAATGTAAGGACACGTTATGCCAAGCGCCCACAGTGTTAAGCTACGCCCGCTGGAGCGTGAAGATT
TACGCTATGTACATCAACTCGACAATAACGCCAGTGTGATGCGTTACTGGTTTGAGGAACCCTACGAAGC
CTTTGTTGAACTCTCTGATCTGTATGATAAGCATATTCACGATCAGAGCGAACGGCGCTTTGTGGTGGAA
TGTGACGGCGAAAAAGCCGGTCTGGTGGAGCTGGTGGAAATTAACCATGTTCATCGCCGCGCAGAATTTC
AGATAATTATCTCCCCGGAGTATCAGGGGAAAGGTCTGGCAACCCGTGCCGCCAAATTAGCAATGGACTA
TGGCTTTACCGTTCTCAATCTCTATAAGCTGTATCTGATCGTTGATAAAGAGAATGAAAAAGCGATTCAC
ATTTACCGCAAGCTTGGCTTTTCGGTTGAAGGTGAATTGATGCACGAGTTCTTTATTAATGGTCAATATC
GTAATGCCATTCGCATGTGTATATTCCAGCATCAGTATCTGGCAGAGCACAAAACACCGGGTCAGACTCT
CCTGAAGCCGACCGCACAATAGCCGTAGCGCCGATGGTAGTGTGGGGTCTCCCCATGCGAGAGTAGGGAA
CTGCCAGGCATCAAATAAAACGAAAGGCTCAGTCGAAAGACTGGGCCTTTCGTTTTATCTGTTGTTTGTC
GGTGAACGCTCTCCTGAGTAGGACAAATCCGCCGGGAGCGGATTTGAACGTTGCGAAGCAACGGCCCGGA
GGGTGGCGGGCAGGACGCCCGCCATAAACTGCCAGGCATCAAATTAAGCAGAAGGCCATCCTGACGGATG
GCCTTTTTGCGTTTCTACAAACTCTTTTGTTTATTTTTCTAAATACATTCAAATATGTATCCGCTCATGA
GACAATAACCCTGATAAATGCTTCAATAATATTGAAAAAGGAAGAGTATGAGTATTCAACATTTCCGTGT
CGCCCTTATTCCCTTTTTTGCGGCATTTTGCCTTCCTGTTTTTGCTCACCCAGAAACGCTGGTGAAAGTA
AAAGATGCTGAAGATCAGTTGGGTGCACGAGTGGGTTACATCGAACTGGATCTCAACAGCGGTAAGATCC
TTGAGAGTTTTCGCCCCGAAGAACGTTTTCCAATGATGAGCACTTTTAAAGTTCTGCTATGTGGCGCGGT
ATTATCCCGTGTTGACGCCGGGCAAGAGCAACTCGGTCGCCGCATACACTATTCTCAGAATGACTTGGTT
GAGTACTCACCAGTCACAGAAAAGCATCTTACGGATGGCATGACAGTAAGAGAATTATGCAGTGCTGCCA
TAACCATGAGTGATAACACTGCGGCCAACTTACTTCTGACAACGATCGGAGGACCGAAGGAGCTAACCGC
TTTTTTGCACAACATGGGGGATCATGTAACTCGCCTTGATCGTTGGGAACCGGAGCTGAATGAAGCCATA
CCAAACGACGAGCGTGACACCACGATGCCTGTAGCAATGGCAACAACGTTGCGCAAACTATTAACTGGCG
AACTACTTACTCTAGCTTCCCGGCAACAATTAATAGACTGGATGGAGGCGGATAAAGTTGCAGGACCACT
TCTGCGCTCGGCCCTTCCGGCTGGCTGGTTTATTGCTGATAAATCTGGAGCCGGTGAGCGTGGGTCTCGC
GGTATC
Features (pLannotate 1.2.2; 8 found; start..end, strand, type, name):
    303..891     +  rep_origin     ori: high-copy-number ColE1/pMB1/pBR322/pUC origin of replication
   1077..1096    -  misc_feature   bom (fragment): basis of mobility region from pBR322
   1256..1594    +  CDS            ynfB: YNFB_ECOLI - Experimental evidence at protein level: Swiss-Prot protein existence level 1. From Escherichia coli (strain K12).
   1632..2189    +  CDS            speG: ATDA_ECOLI - Experimental evidence at protein level: Swiss-Prot protein existence level 1. Involved in the protection against polyamine toxicity by regulating their concentration (PubMed:7642535, PubMed:10986239). Catalyzes the transfer of an acetyl group from acetyl coenzyme A (AcCoA) to the primary amino groups of spermidine to yield N(1)- and N(8)-acetylspermidine (PubMed:8077207, PubMed:7052085, PubMed:6297970). It can also use polyamines such as spermine, but not putrescine (PubMed:7052085). From Escherichia coli (strain K12).
   2252..2338    +  terminator     rrnB T1 terminator: Escherichia coli rrnB; transcription terminator T1 from the E. coli rrnB gene
   2430..2457    +  terminator     rrnB T2 terminator: transcription terminator T2 from the E. coli rrnB gene
   2476..2567    +  promoter       AmpR promoter: bla
   2568..132     +  CDS            AmpR (across the origin): β-lactamase; bla; confers resistance to ampicillin, carbenicillin, and related antibiotics
