[The description below was written by a language model from this plasmid's Addgene catalogue record and pLannotate feature annotations shown in this document.]
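Description:
pTrcHis_VectorA_short_speG_genomic is a small (about 3.3 kb) bacterial expression plasmid derived from the pTrcHis A backbone and built by Gibson assembly. It replicates in E. coli at high copy number from a ColE1/pMB1-type origin and is selected with ampicillin through a β-lactamase gene driven by its own bla promoter. A short remnant of the pBR322 bom (basis of mobility) region is also present. The "short" in the name and the compact size fit a trimmed backbone. The feature table shows no trc promoter, lacI repressor, or His-tag/epitope leader of the kind normally associated with pTrcHis vectors, although the record does not explicitly describe what was removed.

The payload is an unmutated genomic fragment from E. coli carrying speG, which encodes spermidine N-acetyltransferase. This enzyme transfers an acetyl group from acetyl-CoA to spermidine, and also to spermine, yielding N1- and N8-acetylspermidine and helping protect cells against polyamine toxicity. The fragment also includes the ynfB open reading frame immediately upstream of speG in the same orientation, so the native upstream context is retained. This agrees with the stated purpose of expressing speG from its endogenous E. coli promoter rather than an inducible vector promoter. The promoter itself is not annotated as a discrete feature. The rrnB T1 and T2 terminators from the backbone lie downstream of speG and stop transcription before the resistance cassette.

The construct is intended for heterologous, natively regulated expression of speG. It comes from a study of microbial metabolism in bloodstream infections.
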