Addgene plasmid #220473: pTrcHis_VectorA_short_speG_genomic
Purpose: heterologous expression under endogenous speG E. coli promoter
Depositing lab: Emily Balskus. Depositing organization: Harvard University. Publication: A metabolomics pipeline highlights microbial metabolism in bloodstream infections. Mayers JR, Varon J, Zhou RR, Daniel-Ivad M, Beaulieu C, Bholse A, Glasser NR, Lichtenauer FM, Ng J, Vera MP, Huttenhower C, Perrella MA, Clish CB, Zhao SD, Baron RM, Balskus EP. Cell. 2024 Jun 11:S0092-8674(24)00579-8. doi: 10.1016/j.cell.2024.05.035. PubMed 38885650.
Backbone
  Vector backbone: pTrcHis A
  Vector type: Bacterial Expression
Growth in bacteria
  Bacterial resistance: Ampicillin, 100 μg/mL
  Growth temperature: 37°C
  Growth strain: DH5alpha
  Copy number: High Copy
Gene/Insert
  Gene/Insert name: speG
  Species: E. coli
  Mutation: none
  Cloning method: Gibson Cloning
Terms and licenses: Academic/Nonprofit Terms; Industry Terms: Not Available to Industry
How to cite: pTrcHis_VectorA_short_speG_genomic was a gift from Emily Balskus (Addgene plasmid # 220473 ; http://n2t.net/addgene:220473 ; RRID:Addgene_220473)
